Addgene plasmid #112082: pJPN0017
Purpose: eCFP module CDS1ns
Depositing lab: Christian Chevalier. Depositing organization: INRAE Centre de Recherche de Bordeaux.
Backbone
  Vector backbone: pAGM1287
  Vector type: Plant Expression
Growth in bacteria
  Bacterial resistance: Spectinomycin, 50 μg/mL
  Growth temperature: 37°C
  Growth strain: DH5alpha
  Copy number: High Copy
Gene/Insert
  Gene/Insert name: eCFP without stop codon
  Insert size (bp): 550
  Mutation: BsaI and BpiI restriction sites have been removed from the sequence
  Cloning method: Restriction Enzyme; 5′ cloning site BpiI (destroyed during cloning); 3′ cloning site BpiI (destroyed during cloning)
  Sequencing primers: 5′ CGTTATCCCCTGATTCTGTGGATAAC; 3′ GTCTCATGAGCGGATACATATTTGAATG
Terms and licenses: Academic/Nonprofit Terms; Industry Terms: Not Available to Industry
Depositor comments: BsaI and BbsI sites have been removed from the sequence by site-directed mutagenesis.
How to cite: pJPN0017 was a gift from Christian Chevalier (Addgene plasmid # 112082 ; http://n2t.net/addgene:112082 ; RRID:Addgene_112082)
