[The description below was written by a language model from this plasmid's Addgene catalogue record and pLannotate feature annotations shown in this document.]
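Description:
pJPN0017 is a small, roughly 2.8 kb part-donor plasmid built on the pAGM1287 backbone, carrying an enhanced cyan fluorescent protein (eCFP) coding module for modular plant construct assembly. Although catalogued as a plant expression vector, neither feature table shows a plant promoter, terminator or T-DNA element. The plasmid is therefore best understood as a storage vector for a standardised part rather than a unit that can be expressed on its own. It replicates in E. coli from a high-copy ColE1/pUC-type origin and is selected with spectinomycin through the aadA gene. aadA lies downstream of a bla-type promoter and is flanked by short integrase and gentamicin-acetyltransferase fragments, most likely remnants of the integron-derived resistance cassette. A short lacI fragment is similarly a backbone remnant with no evident function.

The insert is described as eCFP without a stop codon, designated a "CDS1ns" module, so the open reading frame can be joined in frame to a downstream coding part and places the fluorescent tag at the N-terminal end of a fusion protein. Internal BsaI and BpiI (BbsI) sites were removed by site-directed mutagenesis, the domestication needed for Type IIS (Golden Gate/MoClo-style) cloning. The part was inserted through BpiI sites that were destroyed in the process. In such systems the module is typically released with the other Type IIS enzyme for assembly into a transcription unit, although the record does not spell this out. The insert is listed at 550 bp, and both tables annotate a matching 540 bp fragment of the cyan protein. The depositor and NGS sequences differ by two nucleotides in length and in their start coordinate, but they show the same features in the same order.
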