Features (pLannotate 1.2.2; 7 found; start..end, strand, type, name):
    110..214     +  promoter       AmpR promoter: bla
    205..285     -  CDS            int (fragment): INT2_ECOLX - Protein inferred from homology: Swiss-Prot protein existence level 3. Putative integrase believed to be involved in the insertion of antibiotic resistance genes into plasmids and transposons. From Escherichia coli.
    371..427     +  CDS            GmR (fragment): gentamycin acetyltransferase; aacC1; confers resistance to gentamycin
    434..1222    +  CDS            aadA: S3AD_ECOLX - Experimental evidence at protein level: Swiss-Prot protein existence level 1. Mediates bacterial resistance to the antibiotics streptomycin and spectinomycin. From Escherichia coli.
   1396..1984    +  rep_origin     ori: high-copy-number ColE1/pMB1/pBR322/pUC origin of replication
   2167..2216    +  CDS            lacI (fragment): lac repressor; lacI; The lac repressor binds to the lac operator to inhibit transcription in E. coli. This inhibition can be relieved by adding lactose or isopropyl-β-D-thiogalactopyranoside (IPTG).
   2239..2778    +  CDS            Enhanced Cyan-Emitting GFP (fragment): Enhanced Cyan-Emitting GFP is a basic (constitutively fluorescent) cyan fluorescent protein published in 2002, derived from Aequorea victoria.
>Addgene plasmid #112082 | pJPN0017 | depositor full sequence | sequence record 210912 | Full Sequence
GTGGCTCTTCAGTGGACGAAAGGGCCTCGTGATACGCCTATTTTTATAGGTTAATGTCATGATAATAATG
GTTTCTTAGACGTCAGGTGGCACTTTTCGGGGAAATGTGCGCGGAACCCCTATTTGTTTATTTTTCTAAA
TACATTCAAATATGTATCCGCTCATGAGACAATAACCCTGATAAATGCTTCAATAATATTGAAAAAGGAA
GAGTATGCGCTCACGCAACTGGTCCAGAACCTTGACCGAACGCAGCGGTGGTAACGGCGCAGTGGCGGTT
TTCATGGCTTGTTATGACTGTTTTTTTGGGGTACAGTCTATGCCTCGGGCATCCAAGCAGCAAGCGCGTT
ACGCCGTGGGTCGATGTTTGATGTTATGGAGCAGCAACGATGTTACGCAGCAGGGCAGTCGCCCTAAAAC
AAAGTTAAACATCATGAGGGAAGCGGTGATCGCCGAAGTATCGACTCAACTATCAGAGGTAGTTGGCGTC
ATCGAGCGCCATCTCGAACCGACGTTGCTGGCCGTACATTTGTACGGCTCCGCAGTGGATGGCGGCCTGA
AGCCACACAGCGATATTGATTTGCTGGTTACGGTGACCGTAAGGCTTGATGAAACAACGCGGCGAGCTTT
GATCAACGACCTTTTGGAAACTTCGGCTTCCCCTGGAGAGAGCGAGATTCTCCGCGCTGTAGAAGTCACC
ATTGTTGTGCACGACGACATCATTCCGTGGCGTTATCCAGCTAAGCGCGAACTGCAATTTGGAGAATGGC
AGCGCAATGACATTCTTGCAGGTATCTTCGAGCCAGCCACGATCGACATTGATCTGGCTATCTTGCTGAC
AAAAGCAAGAGAACATAGCGTTGCCTTGGTAGGTCCAGCGGCGGAGGAACTCTTTGATCCGGTTCCTGAA
CAGGATCTATTTGAGGCGCTAAATGAAACCTTAACGCTATGGAACTCGCCGCCCGACTGGGCTGGCGATG
AGCGAAATGTAGTGCTTACGTTGTCCCGCATTTGGTACAGCGCAGTAACCGGCAAAATCGCGCCGAAGGA
TGTCGCTGCCGACTGGGCAATGGAGCGCCTGCCGGCCCAGTATCAGCCCGTCATACTTGAAGCTAGACAG
GCTTATCTTGGACAAGAAGAAGATCGCTTGGCCTCGCGCGCAGATCAGTTGGAAGAATTTGTCCATTACG
TAAAAGGCGAGATCACCAAGGTAGTCGGCAAATAACTGTCAGACCAAGTTTACTCATATATACTTTAGAT
TGATTTAAAACTTCATTTTTAATTTAAAAGGATCTAGGTGAAGATCCTTTTTGATAATCTCATGACCAAA
ATCCCTTAACGTGAGTTTTCGTTCCACTGAGCGTCAGACCCCGTAGAAAAGATCAAAGGATCTTCTTGAG
ATCCTTTTTTTCTGCGCGTAATCTGCTGCTTGCAAACAAAAAAACCACCGCTACCAGCGGTGGTTTGTTT
GCCGGATCAAGAGCTACCAACTCTTTTTCCGAAGGTAACTGGCTTCAGCAGAGCGCAGATACCAAATACT
GTCCTTCTAGTGTAGCCGTAGTTAGGCCACCACTTCAAGAACTCTGTAGCACCGCCTACATACCTCGCTC
TGCTAATCCTGTTACCAGTGGCTGCTGCCAGTGGCGATAAGTCGTGTCTTACCGGGTTGGACTCAAGACG
ATAGTTACCGGATAAGGCGCAGCGGTCGGGCTGAACGGGGGGTTCGTGCACACAGCCCAGCTTGGAGCGA
ACGACCTACACCGAACTGAGATACCTACAGCGTGAGCTATGAGAAAGCGCCACGCTTCCCGAAGGGAGAA
AGGCGGACAGGTATCCGGTAAGCGGCAGGGTCGGAACAGGAGAGCGCACGAGGGAGCTTCCAGGGGGAAA
CGCCTGGTATCTTTATAGTCCTGTCGGGTTTCGCCACCTCTGACTTGAGCGTCGATTTTTGTGATGCTCG
TCAGGGGGGCGGAGCCTATGGAAAAACGCCAGCAACGCGGCCTTTTTACGGTTCCTGGCCTTTTGCTGGC
CTTTTGCTCACATGTTCTTTCCTGCGTTATCCCCTGATTCTGTGGATAACCGTATTACCGCCTTTGAGTG
AGCTGATACCGCTCGCCGCAGCCGAACGACCGAGCGCAGCGAGTCAGTGAGCGAGGAAGCGGAAGAGCGC
CCAATACGCAAACCGCCTCTCCCCGCGCGTTGGCCGATTCATTAATCACTCTGTGGTCTCAAATGGTGAG
CAAGGGCGAGGAGCTGTTCACCGGGGTGGTGCCCATCCTGGTCGAGCTGGACGGCGACGTAAACGGCCAC
AAGTTCAGCGTGTCCGGCGAGGGCGAGGGCGATGCCACCTACGGCAAGCTGACCCTGAAGTTCATCTGCA
CCACCGGCAAGCTGCCCGTGCCCTGGCCCACCCTCGTGACCACCCTGACCTGGGGCGTGCAGTGCTTCAG
CCGCTACCCCGACCACATGAAGCAGCACGACTTCTTCAAGTCCGCCATGCCCGAAGGCTACGTCCAGGAG
CGCACCATCTTCTTCAAGGACGACGGCAACTACAAGACCCGCGCCGAGGTGAAGTTCGAGGGCGACACCC
TGGTGAACCGCATCGAGCTGAAGGGCATCGACTTCAAGGAGGACGGCAACATCCTGGGGCACAAGCTGGA
GTACAACTACATCAGCCACAACGTCTATATCACCGCCGACAAGCAGAAGAACGGCATCAAGGCCAACTTC
AAGATCCGCCACAACATCGAGGACGGCAGCGTGCAGCTCGCCGACCACGGTTCGTGAGACCACGAA
