Features (pLannotate 1.2.2; 7 found; start..end, strand, type, name):
      7..546     +  CDS            Enhanced Cyan-Emitting GFP (fragment): Enhanced Cyan-Emitting GFP is a basic (constitutively fluorescent) cyan fluorescent protein published in 2002, derived from Aequorea victoria.
    674..778     +  promoter       AmpR promoter: bla
    769..849     -  CDS            int (fragment): INT2_ECOLX - Protein inferred from homology: Swiss-Prot protein existence level 3. Putative integrase believed to be involved in the insertion of antibiotic resistance genes into plasmids and transposons. From Escherichia coli.
    937..993     +  CDS            GmR (fragment): gentamycin acetyltransferase; aacC1; confers resistance to gentamycin
   1000..1788    +  CDS            aadA: S3AD_ECOLX - Experimental evidence at protein level: Swiss-Prot protein existence level 1. Mediates bacterial resistance to the antibiotics streptomycin and spectinomycin. From Escherichia coli.
   1962..2550    +  rep_origin     ori: high-copy-number ColE1/pMB1/pBR322/pUC origin of replication
   2733..2782    +  CDS            lacI (fragment): lac repressor; lacI; The lac repressor binds to the lac operator to inhibit transcription in E. coli. This inhibition can be relieved by adding lactose or isopropyl-β-D-thiogalactopyranoside (IPTG).
>Addgene plasmid #112082 | pJPN0017 | addgene full sequence | sequence record 217656 | Addgene NGS Result
ATGGTGAGCAAGGGCGAGGAGCTGTTCACCGGGGTGGTGCCCATCCTGGTCGAGCTGGACGGCGACGTAA
ACGGCCACAAGTTCAGCGTGTCCGGCGAGGGCGAGGGCGATGCCACCTACGGCAAGCTGACCCTGAAGTT
CATCTGCACCACCGGCAAGCTGCCCGTGCCCTGGCCCACCCTCGTGACCACCCTGACCTGGGGCGTGCAG
TGCTTCAGCCGCTACCCCGACCACATGAAGCAGCACGACTTCTTCAAGTCCGCCATGCCCGAAGGCTACG
TCCAGGAGCGCACCATCTTCTTCAAGGACGACGGCAACTACAAGACCCGCGCCGAGGTGAAGTTCGAGGG
CGACACCCTGGTGAACCGCATCGAGCTGAAGGGCATCGACTTCAAGGAGGACGGCAACATCCTGGGGCAC
AAGCTGGAGTACAACTACATCAGCCACAACGTCTATATCACCGCCGACAAGCAGAAGAACGGCATCAAGG
CCAACTTCAAGATCCGCCACAACATCGAGGACGGCAGCGTGCAGCTCGCCGACCACGGTTCGTGAGACCA
CGAAGTGGCTCTTCAGTGGACGAAAGGGCCTCGTGATACGCCTATTTTTATAGGTTAATGTCATGATAAT
AATGGTTTCTTAGACGTCAGGTGGCACTTTTCGGGGAAATGTGCGCGGAACCCCTATTTGTTTATTTTTC
TAAATACATTCAAATATGTATCCGCTCATGAGACAATAACCCTGATAAATGCTTCAATAATATTGAAAAA
GGAAGAGTATGCGCTCACGCAACTGGTCCAGAACCTTGACCGAACGCAGCGGTGGTAACGGCGCAGTGGC
GGTTTTCATGGCTTGTTATGACTGTTTTTTTTTGGGGTACAGTCTATGCCTCGGGCATCCAAGCAGCAAG
CGCGTTACGCCGTGGGTCGATGTTTGATGTTATGGAGCAGCAACGATGTTACGCAGCAGGGCAGTCGCCC
TAAAACAAAGTTAAACATCATGAGGGAAGCGGTGATCGCCGAAGTATCGACTCAACTATCAGAGGTAGTT
GGCGTCATCGAGCGCCATCTCGAACCGACGTTGCTGGCCGTACATTTGTACGGCTCCGCAGTGGATGGCG
GCCTGAAGCCACACAGCGATATTGATTTGCTGGTTACGGTGACCGTAAGGCTTGATGAAACAACGCGGCG
AGCTTTGATCAACGACCTTTTGGAAACTTCGGCTTCCCCTGGAGAGAGCGAGATTCTCCGCGCTGTAGAA
GTCACCATTGTTGTGCACGACGACATCATTCCGTGGCGTTATCCAGCTAAGCGCGAACTGCAATTTGGAG
AATGGCAGCGCAATGACATTCTTGCAGGTATCTTCGAGCCAGCCACGATCGACATTGATCTGGCTATCTT
GCTGACAAAAGCAAGAGAACATAGCGTTGCCTTGGTAGGTCCAGCGGCGGAGGAACTCTTTGATCCGGTT
CCTGAACAGGATCTATTTGAGGCGCTAAATGAAACCTTAACGCTATGGAACTCGCCGCCCGACTGGGCTG
GCGATGAGCGAAATGTAGTGCTTACGTTGTCCCGCATTTGGTACAGCGCAGTAACCGGCAAAATCGCGCC
GAAGGATGTCGCTGCCGACTGGGCAATGGAGCGCCTGCCGGCCCAGTATCAGCCCGTCATACTTGAAGCT
AGACAGGCTTATCTTGGACAAGAAGAAGATCGCTTGGCCTCGCGCGCAGATCAGTTGGAAGAATTTGTCC
ATTACGTAAAAGGCGAGATCACCAAGGTAGTCGGCAAATAACTGTCAGACCAAGTTTACTCATATATACT
TTAGATTGATTTAAAACTTCATTTTTAATTTAAAAGGATCTAGGTGAAGATCCTTTTTGATAATCTCATG
ACCAAAATCCCTTAACGTGAGTTTTCGTTCCACTGAGCGTCAGACCCCGTAGAAAAGATCAAAGGATCTT
CTTGAGATCCTTTTTTTCTGCGCGTAATCTGCTGCTTGCAAACAAAAAAACCACCGCTACCAGCGGTGGT
TTGTTTGCCGGATCAAGAGCTACCAACTCTTTTTCCGAAGGTAACTGGCTTCAGCAGAGCGCAGATACCA
AATACTGTTCTTCTAGTGTAGCCGTAGTTAGGCCACCACTTCAAGAACTCTGTAGCACCGCCTACATACC
TCGCTCTGCTAATCCTGTTACCAGTGGCTGCTGCCAGTGGCGATAAGTCGTGTCTTACCGGGTTGGACTC
AAGACGATAGTTACCGGATAAGGCGCAGCGGTCGGGCTGAACGGGGGGTTCGTGCACACAGCCCAGCTTG
GAGCGAACGACCTACACCGAACTGAGATACCTACAGCGTGAGCTATGAGAAAGCGCCACGCTTCCCGAAG
GGAGAAAGGCGGACAGGTATCCGGTAAGCGGCAGGGTCGGAACAGGAGAGCGCACGAGGGAGCTTCCAGG
GGGAAACGCCTGGTATCTTTATAGTCCTGTCGGGTTTCGCCACCTCTGACTTGAGCGTCGATTTTTGTGA
TGCTCGTCAGGGGGGCGGAGCCTATGGAAAAACGCCAGCAACGCGGCCTTTTTACGGTTCCTGGCCTTTT
GCTGGCCTTTTGCTCACATGTTCTTTCCTGCGTTATCCCCTGATTCTGTGGATAACCGTATTACCGCCTT
TGAGTGAGCTGATACCGCTCGCCGCAGCCGAACGACCGAGCGCAGCGAGTCAGTGAGCGAGGAAGCGGAA
GAGCGCCCAATACGCAAACCGCCTCTCCCCGCGCGTTGGCCGATTCATTAATCACTCTGTGGTCTCAA
